Addgene plasmid #146241: pAc5.1B-lambdaN-HA-DmSMG6-siRNAres-V5His6_E
Purpose: Insect Expression of DmSMG6-siRNAres
Depositing lab: Elisa Izaurralde. Depositing organization: Max Planck Institute for Developmental Biology. Publication: SMG6 is the catalytic endonuclease that cleaves mRNAs containing nonsense codons in metazoan. Huntzinger E, Kashima I, Fauser M, Saulière J, Izaurralde E. RNA. 2008 Dec . 14(12):2609-17. 10.1261/rna.1386208 PubMed 18974281.
Backbone
  Vector backbone: Unknown
  Vector type: Insect Expression
Growth in bacteria
  Bacterial resistance: Ampicillin, 100 μg/mL
  Growth temperature: 37°C
  Growth strain: DH5alpha
  Copy number: Low Copy
Gene/Insert
  Gene/Insert name: DmSMG6-siRNAres
  Species: D. melanogaster (fly)
  Mutation: T151A, deleted A947
  Entrez Gene: Smg6 (a.k.a. CG6369, Dmel\CG6369, dSMG6, SMG6)
  Cloning method: Unknown
Terms and licenses: Academic/Nonprofit Terms; Industry Terms: Not Available to Industry
Depositor comments: Plasmids from this collection were made available to the research community and donated after the lab closed. Please note that the sequence provided by the depositing laboratory may be theoretical/predicted or based on Sanger sequencing results. There may be discrepancies between sequencing results obtained by Addgene and the depositor sequence. If an Addgene verified sequence is not available, please contact before placing your order to request that our lab fully sequence the plasmid.
How to cite: pAc5.1B-lambdaN-HA-DmSMG6-siRNAres-V5His6_E was a gift from Elisa Izaurralde (Addgene plasmid # 146241 ; http://n2t.net/addgene:146241 ; RRID:Addgene_146241)
