[The description below was written by a language model from this plasmid's Addgene catalogue record and pLannotate feature annotations shown in this document.]
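Description:
pAc5.1B-lambdaN-HA-DmSMG6-siRNAres-V5His6_E is an insect-cell expression plasmid of about 8.3 kb. The catalogue lists the backbone as unknown, although the name points to a pAc5.1B-type vector. It is propagated in E. coli through a ColE1/pUC-type origin and selected with ampicillin via the β-lactamase gene and its own promoter. The origin is annotated as a high-copy type, whereas the catalogue entry records the plasmid as low copy. Short fragments of a tetracycline resistance gene and of SV40 large T antigen are also annotated, but these appear to be non-functional backbone remnants.

Expression is driven by the Drosophila melanogaster actin 5C promoter, a strong constitutive promoter commonly used in cultured fly cells, and terminated by an SV40 polyadenylation signal. The open reading frame starts with a short fragment of the bacteriophage lambda N protein, followed by an HA epitope. The roughly 2.9 kb stretch between the HA and V5 tags carries no annotation in the feature table, but corresponds in position to the D. melanogaster Smg6 coding sequence described in the catalogue. A V5 tag follows; the His6 tag implied by the name is not annotated. The lambda N peptide binds boxB RNA hairpins, so such fusions are typically used to tether a protein to a boxB-containing reporter mRNA.

The insert is labelled siRNA-resistant, suggesting it is meant to escape RNAi directed against endogenous SMG6, as in knockdown-and-rescue experiments, though the record does not describe the changes that confer resistance. The recorded mutations are T151A and a deletion of A947; the record does not say whether these refer to nucleotide or residue positions. SMG6 is the endonuclease of nonsense-mediated mRNA decay, the subject of the associated study.
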