Features (pLannotate 1.2.2; 10 found; start..end, strand, type, name):
      1..2510    +  promoter       Ac5 promoter: Drosophila melanogaster actin 5C promoter
   2530..2595    +  CDS            N (fragment): REGN_LAMBD - Experimental evidence at protein level: Swiss-Prot protein existence level 1. Plays a role as a transcriptional antitermination factor that allows the virus to initiate its lytic phase. Activates expression of the delayed viral early genes by modifying host RNA polymerase (RNAP) into a form that is resistant to termination signals. This antitermination function requires the host NusA protein which serves to stabilize the interaction between antitermination protein N and host RNA polymerase. From Escherichia phage lambda (Bacteriophage lambda).
   2620..2646    +  CDS            3xHA (fragment): three tandem HA epitope tags
   5545..5586    +  CDS            V5 tag: epitope tag from simian virus 5
   5686..5820    -  polyA_signal   SV40 poly(A) signal: SV40 polyadenylation signal
   5843..5927    -  CDS            large T antigen (fragment): large T antigen from SV40 (simian virus 40)
   5928..6375    +  CDS            TcR (fragment): tetracycline efflux protein; tet; confers resistance to tetracycline
   6421..7009    -  rep_origin     ori: high-copy-number ColE1/pMB1/pBR322/pUC origin of replication
   7180..8040    -  CDS            AmpR: β-lactamase; bla; confers resistance to ampicillin, carbenicillin, and related antibiotics
   8041..8145    -  promoter       AmpR promoter: bla
>Addgene plasmid #146241 | pAc5.1B-lambdaN-HA-DmSMG6-siRNAres-V5His6_E | addgene full sequence | sequence record 355112 | Addgene NGS Result
CATGAATGGCATCAACTCTGAATCAAATCTTTGCAGATGCACCTACTTCTCATTTCCACTGTCACATCAT
TTTTCCAGATCTCGCTGCCTGTTATGTGGCCCACAAACCAAGACACGTTTTATGGCCATTAAAGCTGGCT
GATCGTCGCCAAACACCAAATACATAATGAATATGTACACATTCGAGAAAGAAGCGATCAAAGAAGCGTC
TTCGGGCGGAGTAGGAGAATGCGGAGGAGAAGGAGAACGAGCTGATCTAGTATCTCTCCACAATCCAATG
CCAACTGACCAACTGGCCATATTCGGAGCAATTTGAAGCCAATTTCCATCGCCTGGCGATCGCTCCATTC
TTGGCTATATGTTTTTCACCGTTACCCGGGGCCATTTTCAAAGACTCGTCGGCAAGATAAGATTGTGTCA
CTCGCTGTCTCTCTTCATTTGTCGAAGAATGCTGAGGAATTTCGCGATGACGTCGGCGAGTATTTTGAAG
AATGAGAATAATTTGTATTTATACGAAAATCAGTTAGTGGAATTTTCTACAAAAACATGTTATCTATAGA
TAATTTTGTTGCAAAATATGTTGACTATGACAAAGATTGTATGTATATACCTTTAATGTATTCTCATTTT
CTTATGTATTTATAATGGCAATGATGATACTGATGATATTTTAAGATGATGCCAGACCAAAAGGCTTGAA
TTTCTGCGTCTTTTGCCGAACGCAGTGCATGTGCAATTGTTGTTTTTTGGAATATTCAATTTTCGGACTG
TCCGCTTTGATTTCAGTTTCTTGGCTTATTCAAAAAGCAAAGTAAAGCCAAAAAAGCGAGATGGCAATAC
CAAATGCGGCAAAACGGTAGTGGAAGGAAAGGGGTGCGGGGCAGCGGAAGGAAGGGTGGGGCGGGGCGTG
GCGGGGTCTGTGGCTGGGCGCGACGTCACCGACGTTGGAGCCACTCCTTTGACCATGTGTGCGTGTGTGT
ATTATTCGTGTCTCGCCACTCGCCGGTTGTTTTTTTCTTTTTATGCTGCGCTCTCTCTAGCGCCATCTCG
CTTACGCATGCTCAACGCACCGCATGTTGCCGTTTCCTTTTATGCGTCATTTTGGCTCGAAATAGGCAAT
TATTTAAACAAAGATTAGTCAACGAAAACGCTAAAATAAATAAGTCTACAATATGGTTACTTATTGCCAT
GTGTGTGCAGCCAACGATAGCAACAAAAGCAACAACACAGGTGGCTTTCCCTCTTTCACTTTTTGTTTGC
AAGCCGCGTGCGAGCAAGACGGCACGACCGGCAAACGCAATTACGCTGACAAAGAGCAGACGAAGTTTTG
GCGAAAAACATCAAGGCGCCTGATACGAATGCATTTGCAATAACAATTGCGATATTTAATATTGTTTATG
AAGCTGTTTGACTTCAAAACACACAAAAAAAAAAATAAAACAAATTATTTGAAAGAGAATTAGGAATCGG
ACGCTTATCGTTAGGGTAACAACAAGAAATGCTTACTGAGTCACAGCCTCTGGAAAACTGCCGCAAGCCA
GAGAGAGAGAGAAAAAGAGGGAGAGCAGCTTAGACCGCATGTGCTTGTGTGTGAGGCGTCTCTCTCTTCG
TCTCTGTTGCGCAAACGCATAGACTGCACTGAAAAAATCGATTACCTATTTTTTATGAATGAATATTTGC
ACTATTACTATTCAAAACTATTAAGATAGCAATCACATTCAATAGCCAAATACTATACCACCTGAGCGAT
GCAACGAAATGATCAATTTGAGCAAAAATGCTGCATATTTAGGACGGCATCATTATAGAAATGCTTCTTG
CTGTGTACTTTTCTCTCGTCTGGCAGCTGTTTCGCCGTTATTGTTAAAACCGGCTTAAGTTAGGTGTGTT
TTCTACGACTAGTGAATGCCCTACTAGAAGATGTGTGTTGCACAAAATGTCCCTGGAATAACCAATTTGA
AGTGCAGATAGCAGTAAACGTAAGCTAATATGAATATTATTTAACTGTAATGTTTTAATATCGCTGGACA
TTACTAATAAACCCACTATAAACACATGTACATATGTATGTTTTGGCATACAATGAGTAGTTGGGGAAAA
AATGTGTAAAAGCACCGTGACCATCACAGCATAAAGATAACCAGCTGAAGTATCGAATATGAGTAACCCC
CAAATTGAATCACATGCCGCAACTGATAGGACCCATGGAAGTACACTCTTCATGGCGATATACAAGACAC
ACACAAGCACGAACACCCAGTTGCGGAGGAAATTCTCCGTAAATGAAAACCCAATCGGCGAACAATTCAT
ACCCATATATGGTAAAAGTTTTGAACGCGACTTGAGAGCGGAGAGCATTGCGGCTGATAAGGTTTTAGCG
CTAAGCGGGCTTTATAAAACGGGCTGCGGGACCAGTTTTCATATCACTACCGTTTGAGTTCTTGTGCTGT
GTGGATACTCCTCCCGACACAAAGCCGCTCCATCAGCCAGCAGTCGTCTAATCCAGAGACCCCGGATCGG
GGTACCAACATGGACGCACAAACACGACGACGTGAGCGTCGCGCTGAGAAACAAGCTCAATGGAAAGCTG
CAAACGGTGGATCTCCTCCACATATGGCTTACCCATACGATGTTCCAGATTACGCTCCTCCAAGCTTGAA
TTCTATGAGTCGAAAGGGAACACGAGAACAAAATGATATATCGCTGATAATTGGGACGCTGCCGAAACGC
CTGCAGAACAAAATCGCGGCCAGCTGCAGCCACGCAGCAGCAGCGGCAACAACAACAAAGGCGTTGGAGA
CGGAAAACGCTGAGAATGCGGAGCCCGTGGCTACGACAGCAAATGCTTCAAGGCCAGTCGAAATCCTGAG
CAATGCTAGCACAGGAGGAGGCAAACCCGATGCCCAGTCAAAGCAACCCGTTTTGGATACCAGCGGGAAA
ATGGCGTGGGAGGGCGGGATTCCAGGCATCCTGCGCGTGGCCACCTCGGTGGCGGGCGATGTTAACAGGA
ACGGACAGGGTCAGGGCAAGAACAAGAGCGGAAACAGTGCTCGGCGCAGGGGTCGCAAGGACAAGGAGCA
CGCTACGCAGTCGCCAGTGACGCGCACGCGCTTGACCACCGAGCATCCGGATTGGTTTGAGCCGCTGTTG
GGTCTGCCCCATGCCAAGAATATAGTCCATCTGTACGATCAGCTCATGGTCCTCAATCAGAGGAATCTTA
TACTGATAAACTGGAAGAACTTCTGCTACATTCACGACCAGCTGCAGGACGCTTTCAAGCAACTTCTTTT
GGAGCAACTTAAGTTCGTGTGCGAGCACAAGGTTGATGTCTTCTTTTGGAAACTACTCTTCTACAATGTG
CGGAATTACTTGAAGCGCCAGCAAACGGACCAGGCGCACACACATACGCTCCTTCTCATCGAGCAAGCTA
TCAAGTTTTACCGCATGCTCTACGACAAGCTGATGGCCAAGTGCGTGGCATCGTCGCGCTGTGACAGCGC
ACTTAAAGTGGTGGCCCAGAGGCTGCTCATCTGTTTGGGCGATCTGACGCGCTACCGGGTTAACCATGTC
AAGGCCACAGATTACATGGAGGCGGCCAGGTACTATCAGAGGGCGCAGGAACTGGTACCTGGCAACGGGG
CACCTTTCAACCAGCTGGCGGTCATTTCCATTTATCACCACAAGCGCTTCGATGCAGTTTATTACTATGT
CCGTAGCTTGTTGACTTCGAACTCTATCCAATCTGCCAAGGAAAGCCTGCTGGATTTGTTTGATGAGATT
CGGCGTAAGTACGAGGAGACCGAGATGAAGCAATCTCCCATGCACTATGCAGCTGGATCGAAGAATCAAA
AGTCGAAGCAGATGCGCAAGGAGGTATGGATCTATCCGGATGGGATCAGACGCCTACATCGCACCGATGA
CAAGGGCAACAAGGCGAAGGGCAACAAGGCCACTATGGCAGAGGTCAATCGTTACGAGGAGATGCCGCCG
GAGGAGATTCTTCCTCGCATTGTTTCCCTTTATCTGTACTTATTAGGCAAACTCTACACCGGCACAGATG
TGGACTCGTTATACCCGTTGCTAAGGAAACTGCAAATCCAAATAGGCGTCGCTCTAAGGCACGAAAACCT
GTTGTCACGCTCCAAACTGCTGAAAATAGTAGCACTCAACTTGTTCGTCGTCGAGCACAACAAACCCAAA
ACGTCACGCCGCGAGATGCGTTATCACAGCTTCAATTTTGCCAACTCATTCTTTGGACTCATGATGAAGA
AAACGAACCAGCTGCTGGCTGGTTTTGTAGAGGATTCTACAAATGTCCAGTGTCTCCCAGAAGAAGACTT
TGCGACTGTGAACACATACCTACAGTTCGTGAATGTTTATGTACGTTGGTTGAGCATCAGTTTGGACGTG
TGGGAACCCGTCAGATCGGAAGAGCACTCTTTCATCGATTGCTGGGCTGAGCTAACAATCCTTTTTGAGT
ACATTGAATGTTTAATGGGGAAGCACAAACTTGAGAAAAACGAAATACTGTTGGATGAGGATGTGGCCCT
TAGAGGTTTCACTCCGTTGGGTCGTGAAACGCTGAGCATGGACTATCTCAAAAGAGGATCCGAACGTCTT
CAGTTTTTCGAACGTGTTCGTAGGATTGGTCAGTTCCAGGAATACTACGTCCAGCATCAAGAGGCTCTCC
AGCAGCCGTTGGAATCAAGCTTCACTGTCGAGCACCTAAACGCAGCGATGAAGAACGCATTGGAAAACTA
TGATGCTGAAAGTTGTGGTCTTGCGGCGAACGTTTCAAAGATTCAGTGTAAAGCCGTTGAGGAATTGTTG
TGTCGTTCAACTGATTCCGATGTTTCCGAGCTGTGCAAGCTGAAGAAAGAGCTTGAGGCCAAGGCTAGGG
TTAAGCAGATATGCACCAGCAAGTTGGAGGACATTCTCAAGTTCGTGGACACGAAAATATACATCGAGGT
GCGACCGCGCTATCTTCTACCGGATACCAACTGCTTTATCGACTGCCTTGAAGACTTTGAAAAACTGTCA
ACGGAGTTTAAACGCTACACACTTATTATACCACTGACAGTGGTTAAGGAACTGGATGGCCTCTCCAAGG
GCGTTAAGTTGGACTCGTACCGCAGTTCGAAGCAGACGCAGCGCATCCACCACTTTGACGAGGTGTCGTC
GCGGGCCAAAAAGTCGTTAGAGTTCATCAAGTCGGCCAAAGGCAATGTGAAATGTGCTACCACAAAGGGC
TCGTTTGTCAATGCATCGGTGTTTGCCCTAGTTGAGGAGGAATATTTGTCCAATGACGACAAGATTCTGG
CAACGGCAATGGCTGTCTCGAAAACGGCAAAAACCGAACAATGCACAGATGGCAAGTGTTTCATTCAAAC
GGAATTGGTGCTCATTACCACCGATCGTAATCTGCGTGTGAAGGCTCTTTCTCGCAATTTGGCCGTCAGC
GCGTTGGATGAGTTTCTGCAATGGGCCAAGGATTGCCGCGAATCAACCGGCGGCCGCTCGAGTCTAGAGG
GCCCGCGGTTCGAAGGTAAGCCTATCCCTAACCCTCTCCTCGGTCTCGATTCTACGCGTACCGGTCATCA
TCACCATCACCATTGAGTTTAAACCCGCTGATCAGCCTCGACTGTGCCTTCTAAGGCCTGAGCTCGCTGA
TCAGCCTCGATCGAGGATCCAGACATGATAAGATACATTGATGAGTTTGGACAAACCACAACTAGAATGC
AGTGAAAAAAATGCTTTATTTGTGAAATTTGTGATGCTATTGCTTTATTTGTAACCATTATAAGCTGCAA
TAAACAAGTTAACAACAACAATTGCATTCATTTTATGTTTCAGGTTCAGGGGGAGGTGTGGGAGGTTTTT
TAAAGCAAGTAAAACCTCTACAAATGTGGTATGGCTGATTATGATCAGTCGACCGATGCCCTTGAGAGCC
TTCAACCCAGTCAGCTCCTTCCGGTGGGCGCGGGGCATGACTATCGTCGCCGCACTTATGACTGTCTTCT
TTATCATGCAACTCGTAGGACAGGTGCCGGCAGCGCTCTGGGTCATTTTCGGCGAGGACCGCTTTCGCTG
GAGCGCGACGATGATCGGCCTGTCGCTTGCGGTATTCGGAATCTTGCACGCCCTCGCTCAAGCCTTCGTC
ACTGGTCCCGCCACCAAACGTTTCGGCGAGAAGCAGGCCATTATCGCCGGCATGGCGGCCGACGCGCTGG
GCTACGTCTTGCTGGCGTTCGCGACGCGAGGCTGGATGGCCTTCCCCATTATGATTCTTCTCGCTTCCGG
CGGCATCGGGATGCCCGCGTTGCAGGCCATGCTGTCCAGGCAGGTAGATGACGACCATCAGGGACAGCTT
CAAGGCCAGCAAAAGGCCAGGAACCGTAAAAAGGCCGCGTTGCTGGCGTTTTTCCATAGGCTCCGCCCCC
CTGACGAGCATCACAAAAATCGACGCTCAAGTCAGAGGTGGCGAAACCCGACAGGACTATAAAGATACCA
GGCGTTTCCCCCTGGAAGCTCCCTCGTGCGCTCTCCTGTTCCGACCCTGCCGCTTACCGGATACCTGTCC
GCCTTTCTCCCTTCGGGAAGCGTGGCGCTTTCTCATAGCTCACGCTGTAGGTATCTCAGTTCGGTGTAGG
TCGTTCGCTCCAAGCTGGGCTGTGTGCACGAACCCCCCGTTCAGCCCGACCGCTGCGCCTTATCCGGTAA
CTATCGTCTTGAGTCCAACCCGGTAAGACACGACTTATCGCCACTGGCAGCAGCCACTGGTAACAGGATT
AGCAGAGCGAGGTATGTAGGCGGTGCTACAGAGTTCTTGAAGTGGTGGCCTAACTACGGCTACACTAGAA
GGACAGTATTTGGTATCTGCGCTCTGCTGAAGCCAGTTACCTTCGGAAAAAGAGTTGGTAGCTCTTGATC
CGGCAAACAAACCACCGCTGGTAGCGGTGGTTTTTTTGTTTGCAAGCAGCAGATTACGCGCAGAAAAAAA
GGATCTCAAGAAGATCCTTTGATCTTTTCTACGGGGTCTGACGCTCAGTGGAACGAAAACTCACGTTAAG
GGATTTTGGTCATGAGATTATCAAAAAGGATCTTCACCTAGATCCTTTTAAATTAAAAATGAAGTTTTAA
ATCAATCTAAAGTATATATGAGTAAACTTGGTCTGACAGTTACCAATGCTTAATCAGTGAGGCACCTATC
TCAGCGATCTGTCTATTTCGTTCATCCATAGTTGCCTGACTCCCCGTCGTGTAGATAACTACGATACGGG
AGGGCTTACCATCTGGCCCCAGTGCTGCAATGATACCGCGAGACCCACGCTCACCGGCTCCAGATTTATC
AGCAATAAACCAGCCAGCCGGAAGGGCCGAGCGCAGAAGTGGTCCTGCAACTTTATCCGCCTCCATCCAG
TCTATTAATTGTTGCCGGGAAGCTAGAGTAAGTAGTTCGCCAGTTAATAGTTTGCGCAACGTTGTTGCCA
TTGCTGCAGGCATCGTGGTGTCACGCTCGTCGTTTGGTATGGCTTCATTCAGCTCCGGTTCCCAACGATC
AAGGCGAGTTACATGATCCCCCATGTTGTGCAAAAAAGCGGTTAGCTCCTTCGGTCCTCCGATCGTTGTC
AGAAGTAAGTTGGCCGCAGTGTTATCACTCATGGTTATGGCAGCACTGCATAATTCTCTTACTGTCATGC
CATCCGTAAGATGCTTTTCTGTGACTGGTGAGTACTCAACCAAGTCATTCTGAGAATAGTGTATGCGGCG
ACCGAGTTGCTCTTGCCCGGCGTCAACACGGGATAATACCGCGCCACATAGCAGAACTTTAAAAGTGCTC
ATCATTGGAAAACGTTCTTCGGGGCGAAAACTCTCAAGGATCTTACCGCTGTTGAGATCCAGTTCGATGT
AACCCACTCGTGCACCCAACTGATCTTCAGCATCTTTTACTTTCACCAGCGTTTCTGGGTGAGCAAAAAC
AGGAAGGCAAAATGCCGCAAAAAAGGGAATAAGGGCGACACGGAAATGTTGAATACTCATACTCTTCCTT
TTTCAATATTATTGAAGCATTTATCAGGGTTATTGTCTCATGAGCGGATACATATTTGAATGTATTTAGA
AAAATAAACAAATAGGGGTTCCGCGCACATTTCCCCGAAAAGTGCCACCTGACGTCTAAGAAACCATTAT
TATCATGACATTAACCTATAAAAATAGGCGTATCACGAGGCCCTTTCGTCTTCAAGAATTAATTCTATAT
TCTAAAAACACAAATGATACTTCTAAAAAAAAAT
